>Addgene plasmid #78901 | pAct:dCas9-VP64 | depositor full sequence | sequence record 147549 | pAct:dCas9-VP64 sequence 11110 bps
GCGCCCAATACGCAAACCGCCTCTCCCCGCGCGTTGGCCGATTCATTAATGCAGGCAACTCGTGAAAGGT
AGGCGGATCAGCGGCCGCAGCATGCAATTCTATATTCTAAAAACACAAATGATACTTCTAAAAAAAAATC
ATGAATGGCATCAACTCTGAATCAAATCTTTGCAGATGCACCTACTTCTCATTTCCACTGTCACATCATT
TTTCCAGATCTCGCTGCCTGTTATGTGGCCCACAAACCAAGACACGTTTTATGGCCATTAAAGCTGGCTG
ATCGTCGCCAAACACCAAATACATAATGAATATGTACACATTCGAGAAAGAAGCGATCAAAGAAGCGTCT
TCGGGCGGAGTAGGAGAATGCGGAGGAGAAGGAGAACGAGCTGATCTAGTATCTCTCCACAATCCAATGC
CAACTGACCAACTGGCCATATTCGGAGCAATTTGAAGCCAATTTCCATCGCCTGGCGATCGCTCCATTCT
TGGCTATATGTTTTTCACCGTTACCCGGGGCCATTTTCAAAGACTCGTCGGCAAGATAAGATTGTGTCAC
TCGCTGTCTCTCTTCATTTGTCGAAGAATGCTGAGGAATTTCGCGATGACGTCGGCGAGTATTTTGAAGA
ATGAGAATAATTTGTATTTATACGAAAATCAGTTAGTGGAATTTTCTACAAAAACATGTTATCTATAGAT
AATTTTGTTGCAAAATATGTTGACTATGACAAAGATTGTATGTATATACCTTTAATGTATTCTCATTTTC
TTATGTATTTATAATGGCAATGATGATACTGATGATATTTTAAGATGATGCCAGACCAAAAGGCTTGAAT
TTCTGCGTCTTTTGCCGAACGCAGTGCATGTGCAATTGTTGTTTTTTGGAATATTCAATTTTCGGACTGT
CCGCTTTGATTTCAGTTTCTTGGCTTATTCAAAAAGCAAAGTAAAGCCAAAAAAGCGAGATGGCAATACC
AAATGCGGCAAAACGGTAGTGGAAGGAAAGGGGTGCGGGGCAGCGGAAGGAAGGGTGGGGCGGGGCGTGG
CGGGGTCTGTGGCTGGGCGCGACGTCACCGACGTTGGAGCCACTCCTTTGACCATGTGTGCGTGTGTGTA
TTATTCGTGTCTCGCCACTCGCCGGTTGTTTTTTTCTTTTTATGCTGCGCTCTCTCTAGCGCCATCTCGC
TTACGCATGCTCAACGCACCGCATGTTGCCGTTTCCTTTTATGCGTCATTTTGGCTCGAAATAGGCAATT
ATTTAAACAAAGATTAGTCAACGAAAACGCTAAAATAAATAAGTCTACAATATGGTTACTTATTGCCATG
TGTGTGCAGCCAACGATAGCAACAAAAGCAACAACACAGGTGGCTTTCCCTCTTTCACTTTTTGTTTGCA
AGCCGCGTGCGAGCAAGACGGCACGACCGGCAAACGCAATTACGCTGACAAAGAGCAGACGAAGTTTTGG
CGAAAAACATCAAGGCGCCTGATACGAATGCATTTGCAATAACAATTGCGATATTTAATATTGTTTATGA
AGCTGTTTGACTTCAAAACACACAAAAAAAAAAATAAAACAAATTATTTGAAAGAGAATTAGGAATCGGA
CGCTTATCGTTAGGGTAACAACAAGAAATGCTTACTGAGTCACAGCCTCTGGAAAACTGCCGCAAGCCAG
AGAGAGAGAGAAAAAGAGGGAGAGCAGCTTAGACCGCATGTGCTTGTGTGTGAGGCGTCTCTCTCTTCGT
CTCTGTTGCGCAAACGCATAGACTGCACTGAGAAAATCGATTACCTATTTTTTATGAATGAATATTTGCA
CTATTACTATTCAAAACTATTAAGATAGCAATCACATTCAATAGCCAAATACTATACCACCTGAGCGATG
CAACGAAATGATCAATTTGAGCAAAAATGCTGCATATTTAGGACGGCATCATTATAGAAATGCTTCTTGC
TGTGTACTTTTCTCTCGTCTGGCAGCTGTTTCGCCGTTATTGTTAAAACCGGCTTAAGTTAGGTGTGTTT
TCTACGACTAGTGAATGCCCTACTAGAAGATGTGTGTTGCACAAAATGTCCCTGGAATAACCAATTTGAA
GTGCAGATAGCAGTAAACGTAAGCTAATATGAATATTATTTAACTGTAATGTTTTAATATCGCTGGACAT
TACTAATAAACCCACTATAAACACATGTACATATGTATGTTTTGGCATACAATGAGTAGTTGGGGAAAAA
ATGTGTAAAAGCACCGTGACCATCACAGCATAAAGATAACCAGCTGAAGTATCGAATATGAGTAACCCCC
AAATTGAATCACATGCCGCAACTGATAGGACCCATGGAAGTACACTCTTCATGGCGATATACAAGACACA
CACAAGCACGAACACCCAGTTGCGGAGGAAATTCTCCGTAAATGAAAACCCAATCGGCGAACAATTCATA
CCCATATATGGTAAAAGTTTTGAACGCGACTTGAGAGCGGAGAGCATTGCGGCTGATAAGGTTTTAGCGC
TAAGCGGGCTTTATAAAACGGGCTGCGGGACCAGTTTTCATATCACTACCGTTTGAGTTCTTGTGCTGTG
TGGATACTCCTCCCGACACAAAGCCGCTCCATCAGCCAGCAGTCGTCTAATCCAGAGACCCCGGATCCAG
ATATCGACAAGTTTGTACAAAAAAGCAGGCTACAAAGCCACCATGAAAAGGCCGGCGGCCACGAAAAAGG
CCGGCCAGGCAAAAAAGAAAAAGGACAAGAAGTACAGCATCGGCCTGGCCATCGGCACCAACTCTGTGGG
CTGGGCCGTGATCACCGACGAGTACAAGGTGCCCAGCAAGAAATTCAAGGTGCTGGGCAACACCGACCGG
CACAGCATCAAGAAGAACCTGATCGGAGCCCTGCTGTTCGACAGCGGCGAAACAGCCGAGGCCACCCGGC
TGAAGAGAACCGCCAGAAGAAGATACACCAGACGGAAGAACCGGATCTGCTATCTGCAAGAGATCTTCAG
CAACGAGATGGCCAAGGTGGACGACAGCTTCTTCCACAGACTGGAAGAGTCCTTCCTGGTGGAAGAGGAT
AAGAAGCACGAGCGGCACCCCATCTTCGGCAACATCGTGGACGAGGTGGCCTACCACGAGAAGTACCCCA
CCATCTACCACCTGAGAAAGAAACTGGTGGACAGCACCGACAAGGCCGACCTGCGGCTGATCTATCTGGC
CCTGGCCCACATGATCAAGTTCCGGGGCCACTTCCTGATCGAGGGCGACCTGAACCCCGACAACAGCGAC
GTGGACAAGCTGTTCATCCAGCTGGTGCAGACCTACAACCAGCTGTTCGAGGAAAACCCCATCAACGCCA
GCGGCGTGGACGCCAAGGCCATCCTGTCTGCCAGACTGAGCAAGAGCAGACGGCTGGAAAATCTGATCGC
CCAGCTGCCCGGCGAGAAGAAGAATGGCCTGTTCGGCAACCTGATTGCCCTGAGCCTGGGCCTGACCCCC
AACTTCAAGAGCAACTTCGACCTGGCCGAGGATGCCAAACTGCAGCTGAGCAAGGACACCTACGACGACG
ACCTGGACAACCTGCTGGCCCAGATCGGCGACCAGTACGCCGACCTGTTTCTGGCCGCCAAGAACCTGTC
CGACGCCATCCTGCTGAGCGACATCCTGAGAGTGAACACCGAGATCACCAAGGCCCCCCTGAGCGCCTCT
ATGATCAAGAGATACGACGAGCACCACCAGGACCTGACCCTGCTGAAAGCTCTCGTGCGGCAGCAGCTGC
CTGAGAAGTACAAAGAGATTTTCTTCGACCAGAGCAAGAACGGCTACGCCGGCTACATTGACGGCGGAGC
CAGCCAGGAAGAGTTCTACAAGTTCATCAAGCCCATCCTGGAAAAGATGGACGGCACCGAGGAACTGCTC
GTGAAGCTGAACAGAGAGGACCTGCTGCGGAAGCAGCGGACCTTCGACAACGGCAGCATCCCCCACCAGA
TCCACCTGGGAGAGCTGCACGCCATTCTGCGGCGGCAGGAAGATTTTTACCCATTCCTGAAGGACAACCG
GGAAAAGATCGAGAAGATCCTGACCTTCCGCATCCCCTACTACGTGGGCCCTCTGGCCAGGGGAAACAGC
AGATTCGCCTGGATGACCAGAAAGAGCGAGGAAACCATCACCCCCTGGAACTTCGAGGAAGTGGTGGACA
AGGGCGCTTCCGCCCAGAGCTTCATCGAGCGGATGACCAACTTCGATAAGAACCTGCCCAACGAGAAGGT
GCTGCCCAAGCACAGCCTGCTGTACGAGTACTTCACCGTGTATAACGAGCTGACCAAAGTGAAATACGTG
ACCGAGGGAATGAGAAAGCCCGCCTTCCTGAGCGGCGAGCAGAAAAAGGCCATCGTGGACCTGCTGTTCA
AGACCAACCGGAAAGTGACCGTGAAGCAGCTGAAAGAGGACTACTTCAAGAAAATCGAGTGCTTCGACTC
CGTGGAAATCTCCGGCGTGGAAGATCGGTTCAACGCCTCCCTGGGCACATACCACGATCTGCTGAAAATT
ATCAAGGACAAGGACTTCCTGGACAATGAGGAAAACGAGGACATTCTGGAAGATATCGTGCTGACCCTGA
CACTGTTTGAGGACAGAGAGATGATCGAGGAACGGCTGAAAACCTATGCCCACCTGTTCGACGACAAAGT
GATGAAGCAGCTGAAGCGGCGGAGATACACCGGCTGGGGCAGGCTGAGCCGGAAGCTGATCAACGGCATC
CGGGACAAGCAGTCCGGCAAGACAATCCTGGATTTCCTGAAGTCCGACGGCTTCGCCAACAGAAACTTCA
TGCAGCTGATCCACGACGACAGCCTGACCTTTAAAGAGGACATCCAGAAAGCCCAGGTGTCCGGCCAGGG
CGATAGCCTGCACGAGCACATTGCCAATCTGGCCGGCAGCCCCGCCATTAAGAAGGGCATCCTGCAGACA
GTGAAGGTGGTGGACGAGCTCGTGAAAGTGATGGGCCGGCACAAGCCCGAGAACATCGTGATCGAAATGG
CCAGAGAGAACCAGACCACCCAGAAGGGACAGAAGAACAGCCGCGAGAGAATGAAGCGGATCGAAGAGGG
CATCAAAGAGCTGGGCAGCCAGATCCTGAAAGAACACCCCGTGGAAAACACCCAGCTGCAGAACGAGAAG
CTGTACCTGTACTACCTGCAGAATGGGCGGGATATGTACGTGGACCAGGAACTGGACATCAACCGGCTGT
CCGACTACGATGTGGACCACATCGTGCCTCAGAGCTTTCTGAAGGACGACTCCATCGACAACAAGGTGCT
GACCAGAAGCGACAAGGCCCGGGGCAAGAGCGACAACGTGCCCTCCGAAGAGGTCGTGAAGAAGATGAAG
AACTACTGGCGGCAGCTGCTGAACGCCAAGCTGATTACCCAGAGAAAGTTCGACAATCTGACCAAGGCCG
AGAGAGGCGGCCTGAGCGAACTGGATAAGGCCGGCTTCATCAAGAGACAGCTGGTGGAAACCCGGCAGAT
CACAAAGCACGTGGCACAGATCCTGGACTCCCGGATGAACACTAAGTACGACGAGAATGACAAGCTGATC
CGGGAAGTGAAAGTGATCACCCTGAAGTCCAAGCTGGTGTCCGATTTCCGGAAGGATTTCCAGTTTTACA
AAGTGCGCGAGATCAACAACTACCACCACGCCCACGACGCCTACCTGAACGCCGTCGTGGGAACCGCCCT
GATCAAAAAGTACCCTAAGCTGGAAAGCGAGTTCGTGTACGGCGACTACAAGGTGTACGACGTGCGGAAG
ATGATCGCCAAGAGCGAGCAGGAAATCGGCAAGGCTACCGCCAAGTACTTCTTCTACAGCAACATCATGA
ACTTTTTCAAGACCGAGATTACCCTGGCCAACGGCGAGATCCGGAAGCGGCCTCTGATCGAGACAAACGG
CGAAACCGGGGAGATCGTGTGGGATAAGGGCCGGGATTTTGCCACCGTGCGGAAAGTGCTGAGCATGCCC
CAAGTGAATATCGTGAAAAAGACCGAGGTGCAGACAGGCGGCTTCAGCAAAGAGTCTATCCTGCCCAAGA
GGAACAGCGATAAGCTGATCGCCAGAAAGAAGGACTGGGACCCTAAGAAGTACGGCGGCTTCGACAGCCC
CACCGTGGCCTATTCTGTGCTGGTGGTGGCCAAAGTGGAAAAGGGCAAGTCCAAGAAACTGAAGAGTGTG
AAAGAGCTGCTGGGGATCACCATCATGGAAAGAAGCAGCTTCGAGAAGAATCCCATCGACTTTCTGGAAG
CCAAGGGCTACAAAGAAGTGAAAAAGGACCTGATCATCAAGCTGCCTAAGTACTCCCTGTTCGAGCTGGA
AAACGGCCGGAAGAGAATGCTGGCCTCTGCCGGCGAACTGCAGAAGGGAAACGAACTGGCCCTGCCCTCC
AAATATGTGAACTTCCTGTACCTGGCCAGCCACTATGAGAAGCTGAAGGGCTCCCCCGAGGATAATGAGC
AGAAACAGCTGTTTGTGGAACAGCACAAGCACTACCTGGACGAGATCATCGAGCAGATCAGCGAGTTCTC
CAAGAGAGTGATCCTGGCCGACGCTAATCTGGACAAAGTGCTGTCCGCCTACAACAAGCACCGGGATAAG
CCCATCAGAGAGCAGGCCGAGAATATCATCCACCTGTTTACCCTGACCAATCTGGGAGCCCCTGCCGCCT
TCAAGTACTTTGACACCACCATCGACCGGAAGAGGTACACCAGCACCAAAGAGGTGCTGGACGCCACCCT
GATCCACCAGAGCATCACCGGCCTGTACGAGACACGGATCGACCTGTCTCAGCTGGGAGGCGACAGCGCT
GGAGGAGGTGGAAGCGGAGGAGGAGGAAGCGGAGGAGGAGGTAGCGGACCTAAGAAAAAGAGGAAGGTGG
CGGCCGCTGGATCCGGACGGGCTGACGCATTGGACGATTTTGATCTGGATATGCTGGGAAGTGACGCCCT
CGATGATTTTGACCTTGACATGCTTGGTTCGGATGCCCTTGATGACTTTGACCTCGACATGCTCGGCAGT
GACGCCCTTGATGATTTCGACCTGGACATGCTGATTAACTGTACAGGCAGTGGAGAGGGCAGAGGAAGTC
TGCTAACATGCGGTGACGTCGAGGAGAATCCTGGCCCAATGGCCAAGCCTTTGTCTCAAGAAGAATCCAC
CCTCATTGAAAGAGCAACGGCTACAATCAACAGCATCCCCATCTCTGAAGACTACAGCGTCGCCAGCGCA
GCTCTCTCTAGCGACGGCCGCATCTTCACTGGTGTCAATGTATATCATTTTACTGGGGGACCTTGTGCAG
AACTCGTGGTGCTGGGCACTGCTGCTGCTGCGGCAGCTGGCAACCTGACTTGTATCGTCGCGATCGGAAA
TGAGAACAGGGGCATCTTGAGCCCCTGCGGACGGTGCCGACAGGTGCTTCTCGATCTGCATCCTGGGATC
AAAGCCATAGTGAAGGACAGTGATGGACAGCCGACGGCAGTTGGGATTCGTGAATTGCTGCCCTCTGGTT
ATGTGTGGGAGGGCTAAAACCCAGCTTTCTTGTACAAAGTGGTGAGCTCCGCCACCATGGTGAGCAAGGG
CGAGGAGCTGTTCACCGGGGTGGTGCCCATCCTGGTCGAGCTGGACGGCGACGTAAACGGCCACAAGTTC
AGCGTGTCCGGCGAGGGCGAGGGCGATGCCACCTACGGCAAGCTGACCCTGAAGTTCATCTGCACCACCG
GCAAGCTGCCCGTGCCCTGGCCCACCCTCGTGACCACCCTGACCTACGGCGTGCAGTGCTTCAGCCGCTA
CCCCGACCACATGAAGCAGCACGACTTCTTCAAGTCCGCCATGCCCGAAGGCTACGTCCAGGAGCGCACC
ATCTTCTTCAAGGACGACGGCAACTACAAGACCCGCGCCGAGGTGAAGTTCGAGGGCGACACCCTGGTGA
ACCGCATCGAGCTGAAGGGCATCGACTTCAAGGAGGACGGCAACATCCTGGGGCACAAGCTGGAGTACAA
CTACAACAGCCACAACGTCTATATCATGGCCGACAAGCAGAAGAACGGCATCAAGGTGAACTTCAAGATC
CGCCACAACATCGAGGACGGCAGCGTGCAGCTCGCCGACCACTACCAGCAGAACACCCCCATCGGCGACG
GCCCCGTGCTGCTGCCCGACAACCACTACCTGAGCACCCAGTCCGCCCTGAGCAAAGACCCCAACGAGAA
GCGCGATCACATGGTCCTGCTGGAGTTCGTGACCGCCGCCGGGATCACTCTCGGCATGGACGAGCTGTAC
AAGCACCGGTCCACGTGACGTAAGCTAGCAGGATCTTTGTGAAGGAACCTTACTTCTGTGGTGTGACATA
ATTGGACAAACTACCTACAGAGATTTAAAGCTCTAAGGTAAATATAAAATTTTTAAGTGTATAATGTGTT
AAACTACTGATTCTAATTGTTTGTGTATTTTAGATTCCAACCTATGGAACTGATGAATGGGAGCAGTGGT
GGAATGCCTTTAATGAGGAAAACCTGTTTTGCTCAGAAGAAATGCCATCTAGTGATGATGAGGCTACTGC
TGACTCTCAACATTCTACTCCTCCAAAAAAGAAGAGAAAGGTAGAAGACCCCAAGGACTTTCCTTCAGAA
TTGCTAAGTTTTTTGAGTCATGCTGTGTTTAGTAATAGAACTCTTGCTTGCTTTGCTATTTACACCACAA
AGGAAAAAGCTGCACTGCTATACAAGAAAATTATGGAAAAATATTCTGTAACCTTTATAAGTAGGCATAA
CAGTTATAATCATAACATACTGTTTTTTCTTACTCCACACAGGCATAGAGTGTCTGCTATTAATAACTAT
GCTCAAAAATTGTGTACCTTTAGCTTTTTAATTTGTAAAGGGGTTAATAAGGAATATTTGATGTATAGTG
CCTTGACTAGAGATCATAATCAGCCATACCACATTTGTAGAGGTTTTACTTGCTTTAAAAAACCTCCCAC
ACCTCCCCCTGAACCTGAAACATAAAATGAATGCAATTGTTGTTGTTAACTTGTTTATTGCAGCTTATAA
TGGTTACAAATAAAGCAATAGCATCACAAATTTCACAAATAAAGCATTTTTTTCACTGCATTCTAGTTGT
GGTTTGTCCAAACTCATCAATGTATCTTATCATGTCTGGATCCCGTTTAAACTACGCGTAATTCAAACAG
GGTTCTGGCGTCGTTCTCGTACTGTTTTCCCCAGGCCAGTGCTTTAGCGTTATTGAAAAAGGAAGAGTAT
GAGTATTCAACATTTCCGTGTCGCCCTTATTCCCTTTTTTGCGGCATTTTGCCTTCCTGTTTTTGCTCAC
CCAGAAACGCTGGTGAAAGTAAAAGATGCTGAAGATCAGTTGGGTGCACGAGTGGGTTACATCGAACTGG
ATCTCAACAGCGGTAAGATCCTTGAGAGTTTTCGCCCCGAAGAACGTTTTCCAATGATGAGCACTTTTAA
AGTTCTGCTATGTGGCGCGGTATTATCCCGTATTGACGCCGGGCAAGAGCAACTCGGTCGCCGCATACAC
TATTCTCAGAATGACTTGGTTGAGTACTCACCAGTCACAGAAAAGCATCTTACGGATGGCATGACAGTAA
GAGAATTATGCAGTGCTGCCATAACCATGAGTGATAACACTGCGGCCAACTTACTTCTGACAACGATCGG
AGGACCGAAGGAGCTAACCGCTTTTTTGCACAACATGGGGGATCATGTAACTCGCCTTGATCGTTGGGAA
CCGGAGCTGAATGAAGCCATACCAAACGACGAGCGTGACACCACGATGCCTGTAGCAATGGCAACAACGT
TGCGCAAACTATTAACTGGCGAACTACTTACTCTAGCTTCCCGGCAACAATTAATAGACTGGATGGAGGC
GGATAAAGTTGCAGGACCACTTCTGCGCTCGGCCCTTCCGGCTGGCTGGTTTATTGCTGATAAATCTGGA
GCCGGTGAGCGTGGGTCTCGCGGTATCATTGCAGCACTGGGGCCAGATGGTAAGCCCTCCCGTATCGTAG
TTATCTACACGACGGGGAGTCAGGCAACTATGGATGAACGAAATAGACAGATCGCTGAGATAGGTGCCTC
ACTGATTAAGCATTGGTAACTGTCAGACCAAGTTTACTCATATATACTTTAGATTGATTTAAAACTTCAT
TTTTAATTTAAAAGGATCTAGGTGAAGATCCTTTTTGATAATCTCATGACCAAAATCCCTTAACGTGAGT
TTTCGTTCCACTGAGCGTCAGACCCCGTAGAAAAGATCAAAGGATCTTCTTGAGATCCTTTTTTTCTGCG
CGTAATCTGCTGCTTGCAAACAAAAAAACCACCGCTACCAGCGGTGGTTTGTTTGCCGGATCAAGAGCTA
CCAACTCTTTTTCCGAAGGTAACTGGCTTCAGCAGAGCGCAGATACCAAATACTGTCCTTCTAGTGTAGC
CGTAGTTAGGCCACCACTTCAAGAACTCTGTAGCACCGCCTACATACCTCGCTCTGCTAATCCTGTTACC
AGTGGCTGCTGCCAGTGGCGATAAGTCGTGTCTTACCGGGTTGGACTCAAGACGATAGTTACCGGATAAG
GCGCAGCGGTCGGGCTGAACGGGGGGTTCGTGCACACAGCCCAGCTTGGAGCGAACGACCTACACCGAAC
TGAGATACCTACAGCGTGAGCTATGAGAAAGCGCCACGCTTCCCGAAGGGAGAAAGGCGGACAGGTATCC
GGTAAGCGGCAGGGTCGGAACAGGAGAGCGCACGAGGGAGCTTCCAGGGGGAAACGCCTGGTATCTTTAT
AGTCCTGTCGGGTTTCGCCACCTCTGACTTGAGCGTCGATTTTTGTGATGCTCGTCAGGGGGGCGGAGCC
TATGGAAAAACGCCAGCAACGCGGCCTTTTTACGGTTCCTGGCCTTTTGCTGGCCTTTTGCTCACATGTT
CTTTCCTGCGTTATCCCCTGATTCTGTGGATAACCGTATTACCGCCTTTGAGTGAGCTGATACCGCTCGC
CGCAGCCGAACGACCGAGCGCAGCGAGTCAGTGAGCGAGGAAGCGGAAGA
Features (pLannotate 1.2.2; 17 found; start..end, strand, type, name):
      1..54      +  CDS            lacI (fragment): lac repressor; lacI; The lac repressor binds to the lac operator to inhibit transcription in E. coli. This inhibition can be relieved by adding lactose or isopropyl-β-D-thiogalactopyranoside (IPTG).
    140..2649    +  promoter       Ac5 promoter: Drosophila melanogaster actin 5C promoter
   2667..2691    +  protein_bind   attB1: mutant version of attB; recombination site for the Gateway® BP reaction BP Clonase™
   2706..2753    +  CDS            nucleoplasmin NLS: bipartite nuclear localization signal from nucleoplasmin
   2753..6854    +  CDS            dCas9 (fragment): catalytically dead mutant of the Cas9 endonuclease from the Streptococcus pyogenes Type II CRISPR/Cas system RNA-guided DNA-binding protein that lacks endonuclease activity due to the D10A mutation in the RuvC catalytic domain and the N863A mutation in the HNH catalytic domain
   7179..7577    +  CDS            BSD: blasticidin S deaminase; Aspergillus terreus BSD; confers resistance to blasticidin
   7579..7603    -  protein_bind   attB2: mutant version of attB; recombination site for the Gateway® BP reaction BP Clonase™
   7617..8333    +  CDS            EGFP: EGFP is a basic (constitutively fluorescent) green fluorescent protein published in 1996, derived from Aequorea victoria. It is reported to be a rapidly-maturing weak dimer with moderate acid sensitivity.
   8362..8436    +  CDS            small t antigen (fragment): SV40 (simian virus 40) small t antigen
   8438..8503    +  intron         small t intron: SV40 (simian virus 40) small t antigen intron
   8633..8653    +  CDS            SV40 NLS: nuclear localization signal of SV40 (simian virus 40) large T antigen
   8972..9055    +  CDS            large T antigen (fragment): large T antigen from SV40 (simian virus 40)
   9078..9212    +  polyA_signal   SV40 poly(A) signal: SV40 polyadenylation signal
   9230..9292    -  CDS            Exo (fragment): 5' to 3' double-stranded DNA exonuclease in the λ Red system; exo; creates 3' single-stranded DNA tails
   9291..9308    +  promoter       AmpR promoter (fragment): bla
   9309..10169   +  CDS            AmpR: β-lactamase; bla; confers resistance to ampicillin, carbenicillin, and related antibiotics
  10340..10928   +  rep_origin     ori: high-copy-number ColE1/pMB1/pBR322/pUC origin of replication
