[The description below was written by a language model from this plasmid's Addgene catalogue record and pLannotate feature annotations shown in this document.]
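Description:
pAct:dCas9-VP64 is an 11.1 kb insect expression plasmid built on the pAWG backbone, a Drosophila Gateway-type vector. It is used for CRISPR activation in cultured Drosophila cells. In E. coli it is maintained through a high-copy ColE1/pUC-type origin and selected with ampicillin via the β-lactamase gene. The payload is driven by the constitutive Drosophila melanogaster actin 5C (Ac5) promoter, and transcripts are processed using the SV40 small t intron and SV40 polyadenylation signal from the backbone.

The insert, recorded as about 4.9 kb, lies between attB1 and attB2 sites and was introduced by Gibson assembly from an earlier dCas9-VP64 plasmid. It opens with a nucleoplasmin bipartite nuclear localization signal followed by catalytically dead Streptococcus pyogenes Cas9 (D10A and N863A), which binds guide RNA-specified DNA targets without cutting. The VP64 activation domain named in the record is not annotated separately. It presumably lies in the unannotated stretch between dCas9 and the next feature. That feature is a blasticidin S deaminase coding sequence, which could allow blasticidin selection of transfected cells, though the table does not show how it is linked to the dCas9 fusion.

An EGFP coding sequence from pAWG sits just beyond attB2. Whether it is translated as part of the product cannot be determined from the record. Short hits to lacI, λ Exo and SV40 T antigens appear to be backbone remnants.

The plasmid supplies the dCas9-VP64 component of the SAM (synergistic activation mediator) system. The other SAM components, such as the guide RNA, are not annotated on this plasmid and would have to come from other constructs. It was deposited in connection with a comparison of Cas9 activators across multiple species.
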