Addgene plasmid #78901: pAct:dCas9-VP64
Purpose: Expresses dCas9-VP64 under actin promoter for SAM CRISPRa in Drosophila cells
Depositing lab: Norbert Perrimon. Depositing organization: Harvard Medical School. Publication: Comparison of Cas9 activators in multiple species. Chavez A, Tuttle M, Pruitt BW, Ewen-Campen B, Chari R, Ter-Ovanesyan D, Haque SJ, Cecchi RJ, Kowal EJ, Buchthal J, Housden BE, Perrimon N, Collins JJ, Church G. Nat Methods. 2016 May 23. doi: 10.1038/nmeth.3871. PubMed 27214048.
Backbone
  Vector backbone: pAWG
  Vector type: Insect Expression, CRISPR
Growth in bacteria
  Bacterial resistance: Ampicillin, 100 μg/mL
  Growth temperature: 37°C
  Growth strain: DH5alpha
  Copy number: Unknown
Gene/Insert
  Gene/Insert name: dCas9-VP64
  Insert size (bp): 4875
  Promoter: pActin (Drosophila)
  Cloning method: Gibson Cloning
  Sequencing primers: 5′ TTTGAACGCGACTTGAGAGC
Resource information
  A portion of this plasmid was derived from a plasmid made by: dCas9:VP64 cloned from Addgene 61425 into vector for Actin-driven expression in Drosophila cells
Terms and licenses: Academic/Nonprofit Terms; Industry Terms: Not Available to Industry
How to cite: pAct:dCas9-VP64 was a gift from Norbert Perrimon (Addgene plasmid # 78901 ; http://n2t.net/addgene:78901 ; RRID:Addgene_78901)
