>Addgene plasmid #78901 | pAct:dCas9-VP64 | addgene partial sequence | sequence record 154063 | AC5 5'-ACACAAAGCCGCTCCATCAG-3'
AGTTTGTACAAAAAAGCAGGCTACAAAGCCACCATGAAAAGGCCGGCGGCCACGAAAAAGGCCGGCCAGG
CAAAAAAGAAAAAGGACAAGAAGTACAGCATCGGCCTGGCCATCGGCACCAACTCTGTGGGCTGGGCCGT
GATCACCGACGAGTACAAGGTGCCCAGCAAGAAATTCAAGGTGCTGGGCAACACCGACCGGCACAGCATC
AAGAAGAACCTGATCGGNGCCCTGCTGTTCGACAGCGGCGAAACAGCCGAGGCCACCCGGCTGAAGAGAA
CCGCCAGAAGAAGATACACCAGACGGAAGAACCGGATCTGCTATCTGCAAGAGATCTTCAGCAACGAGAT
GGCCAAGGTGGACGACAGCTTCTTCCACAGACTGGAAGAGTCCTTCCTGGTGGAAGAGGATAAGAAGCAC
GAGCGGCACCCCATCTTCGGCAACATCGTGGACGAGGTGGCCTACCACGAGAAGTACCCCACCATCTACC
ACCTGAGAAAGAAACTGGTGGACAGCACCGACAAGGCCGACCTGCGGCTGATCTATCTGGCCCTGGCCCA
CATGATCAAGTTCCGGGGCCACTTCCTGATCGAGGGCGACCTGAACCCCGACAACAGCGACGTGGACAAG
CTGTTCATCCAGCTGGTGCAGACCTACAACCAGCTGTTCGAGGAAAACCCCATCAACGCCAGCGGCGTGG
ACGCCAAGGCCATCCTGTCTGCCAGACTGAGCAAGAGCAGACGGCTGGAAAATCTGATCGCCCAGCTGCC
CGGCGAGAAGAAGAATGGCCTGTTCGGCAACCTGATTGCCCTGAGCCTGGGCCTGACCCCCAACTTCAAG
AGCAACTT
