>Addgene plasmid #78901 | pAct:dCas9-VP64 | addgene partial sequence | sequence record 154064 | EGFP-N 5'-CGTCGCCGTCCAGCTCGACCAG-3'
GCTCCTCGCCCTTGCTCACCATGGTGGCGGAGCTCACCACTTTGTACAAGAAAGCTGGGTTTTAGCCCTC
CCACACATAACCAGAGGGCAGCAATTCACGAATCCCAACTGCCGTCGGCTGTCCATCACTGTCCTTCACT
ATGGCTTTGATCCCAGGATGCAGATCGAGAAGCACCTGTCGGCACCGTCCGCAGGGGCTCAAGATGCCCC
TGTTCTCATTTCCGATCGCGACGATACAAGTCAGGTTGCCAGCTGCCGCAGCAGCAGCAGTGCCCAGCAC
CACGAGTTCTGCACAAGGTCCCCCAGTAAAATGATATACATTGACACCAGTGAAGATGCGGCCGTCGCTA
GAGAGAGCTGCGCTGGCGACGCTGTAGTCTTCAGAGATGGGGATGCTGTTGATTGTAGCCGTTGCTCTTT
CAATGAGGGTGGATTCTTCTTGAGACAAAGGCTTGGCCATTGGGCCAGGATTCTCCTCGACGTCACCGCA
TGTTAGCAGACTTCCTCTGCCCTCTCCACTGCCTGTACAGTTAATCAGCATGTCCAGGTCGAAATCATCA
AGGGCGTCACTGCCGAGCATGTCGAGGTCAAAGTCATCAAGGGCATCCGAACCAAGCATGTCAAGGTCAA
AATCATCGAGGGCGTCACTTCCCAGCATATCCAGATCAAAATCGTCCAATGCGTCAGCCCGTCCGGATCC
AGCGGCCGCCACCTTCCTCTTTTTCTTAGGTCCGCTACCTCCTCCTCCGCTTCCTCCTCCTCCGCTTCCA
CCTCCTCCAGCGCTGTCGCCTCCCAGCTGAGACAGGTCGATCCGTGTCTCGTACAGGCCGGTGATGCTCT
GGTGGATC
